Addgene plasmid #126860: pre_IV_CS10_1033_v1
Purpose: 4x 1033 b long scaffolds divided by Zn-dependent self-cleaving DNAzyme cassettes, from compatibility group 10, made by method IV, yields linear 1033 b long scaffolds after Zn incubation
Depositing lab: Hendrik Dietz. Depositing organization: Technische Universitaet Muenchen (TUM). Publication: Custom-Size, Functional, and Durable DNA Origami with Design-Specific Scaffolds. Engelhardt FAS, Praetorius F, Wachauf CH, Bruggenthies G, Kohler F, Kick B, Kadletz KL, Pham PN, Behler KL, Gerling T, Dietz H. ACS Nano. 2019 Apr 22. doi: 10.1021/acsnano.9b01025. PubMed 30990672.
Backbone
  Vector backbone: pSB1A3
  Backbone manufacturer: Idem parts registry
  Vector type: Synthetic Biology
Growth in bacteria
  Bacterial resistance: Ampicillin, 100 μg/mL
  Growth temperature: 37°C
  Growth strain: DH5alpha
  Copy number: High Copy
Gene/Insert
  Gene/Insert name: IV_CS10_1033_v1
  Species: Synthetic
  Insert size (bp): 1317
  Cloning method: Restriction Enzyme; 5′ cloning site Unknown (unknown if destroyed); 3′ cloning site Unknown (unknown if destroyed)
  Sequencing primers: 5′ attaccgcctttgagtgagc; 3′ tgccacctgacgtctaagaa
Terms and licenses: Academic/Nonprofit Terms; Industry Terms: Not Available to Industry
Depositor comments: Due to large repeated regions in the plasmid sequence, Addgene recommends verifying the plasmid by digest rather than sequencing.
How to cite: pre_IV_CS10_1033_v1 was a gift from Hendrik Dietz (Addgene plasmid # 126860 ; http://n2t.net/addgene:126860 ; RRID:Addgene_126860)
