[The description below was written by a language model from this plasmid's Addgene catalogue record and pLannotate feature annotations shown in this document.]
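Description:
pre_IV_CS10_1033_v1 is a synthetic-biology phagemid-type plasmid built on the pSB1A3 backbone, designed as a precursor for producing custom-length single-stranded DNA scaffolds for DNA origami. It is maintained in E. coli through a high-copy ColE1/pUC-type origin and selected with ampicillin via a β-lactamase gene driven by its native bla promoter. The sequenced record is 6,741 nt, and the backbone elements occupy only roughly the last third of it. The region of about 4.5 kb upstream carries no recognised annotations, consistent with a fully synthetic payload.

According to the record, that payload consists of four copies of a 1033-base scaffold sequence separated by Zn-dependent self-cleaving DNAzyme cassettes. The scaffold belongs to "compatibility group 10" and was generated by the depositors' "method IV". The catalogue lists an insert size of 1317 bp, which may refer to a single scaffold-plus-cassette unit rather than the whole four-copy array, although the record does not explain the difference.

The feature table detects three f1 origin fragments, one at the start of the sequence and two just after the unannotated region. This suggests split f1 origin elements flanking the array, which could direct synthesis of a single-stranded product containing the insert, but the record does not describe this mechanism explicitly. On incubation with zinc, the DNAzyme cassettes cut themselves out and release linear 1033-base scaffold strands. The depositor notes that the large repeated regions make sequencing-based verification unreliable and that restriction digestion is preferred.
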