Features (pLannotate 1.2.2; 6 found; start..end, strand, type, name):
      6..108     +  rep_origin     f1 ori (fragment) (sequence partly withheld): f1 bacteriophage origin of replication; arrow indicates direction of (+) strand synthesis
   4597..4685    +  rep_origin     f1 ori (fragment) (sequence withheld): f1 bacteriophage origin of replication; arrow indicates direction of (+) strand synthesis
   4701..4784    +  rep_origin     f1 ori (fragment): f1 bacteriophage origin of replication; arrow indicates direction of (+) strand synthesis
   4921..5509    -  rep_origin     ori: high-copy-number ColE1/pMB1/pBR322/pUC origin of replication
   5680..6540    -  CDS            AmpR: β-lactamase; bla; confers resistance to ampicillin, carbenicillin, and related antibiotics
   6541..6645    -  promoter       AmpR promoter: bla
>Addgene plasmid #126860 | pre_IV_CS10_1033_v1 | addgene full sequence | sequence record 248753 | Addgene NGS Result
CCTCCCCATCGCCCTGATAGACGGTTTTTCGCCCTTTGACGTTGGAGTCCACGTTCTTT
[37 nt withheld, positions 60-96]
ACCCTATCTCGGGCAAGCTTGTCACTCCGGAAGTTAGTTGAGCTGTCACAGAATGTGACGTTGAAGACTT
CCGGCTTAAGCTCTGAAAGGGTTCTATATCTCCAGGTAGATCTGCTCCCAATGTAACATGCTCGGGACCT
ACAAGGTGTCAGGATCGAAGATTGCACGACGATGACTTACGGACAGCCGGACGTACTCCCTGAACAATGC
GATTCGATATACACGGTGGTGTTCTGTTTGGGCCTTCTGACTCAAAGCCAAGCCTGGATAACAGTGTCCT
TCGGGTCCTCCGTGTTATGGAGCACGGCTGCTTAGAGCATTGCCACGGAGCCTTTGAAGGCAGCGAGGGC
GTGGCCTCCCGACCGCACTAGCACAACACAGGAGAGGACCGGCGACATACCTGGGTGGAAGTTTCATCGG
AATACTCGTCAAACGACTAACCCATCAGCCATCGATCGTATGAATATGTATAATCCATCCGTACCTAGAG
TCGCGGGCCAGCATCAACGCATGTGGTAAATTGGTTGGATCCGCGAGCAGTAAGAACCCTTAAATCAAGC
TTCCCGGCACAGCGTCAGTGGCGGATACGCGCGATGTCTGCCGTGCTGAAGTAGGGTAAGGGCCCTCCAT
GCGGACTTCTTGGTAGCTCCAAGAGTGGATTCCCTCGTAAGTTCGGCTACGTCATTTACTGCAGCCTCTG
CAAGCGGAGGAACTCCACTATGCACTTAGGGACTACTGATATCAAATTCGCCGCCGAAACCCGCAAGATG
GTGCTCTTTAACTGGCCAATACATAGCCCAGTGAAACTGTTCGCATATGGCGAACCTTTCTGCGCCACTT
GTTTCGCGCACGTTTAGGAGCTTATTAGCTAAATGAACCAGTTCTCTGGAGTGATACAGACTTGCGGCGT
CCCGTAAACCGAGAGTAACTTAACCATAAAGCTGGTGGGTATAGAACATATAGCGATCAGTACGGCCATT
TGACGGCAAATACCGTCTGGCTGGCAAGTCGGGCTGATGAAATGCCTGACAGAACTTGAACTGACCAGAA
GTGAGCAAAGGCGGTCTCAATTAACACTTTCCTATACGACACGTTGAAGCGTTACCTGTTAGGTAACGTA
GTTGAGCTGTGTCGTATATAGATCCGGAAGTTAGTTGAGCTGTCACAGAATGTGACGTTGAAGACTTCCG
GCTTAAGCTCTGAAAGGGTTCTATATCTCCAGGTAGATCTGCTCCCAATGTAACATGCTCGGGACCTACA
AGGTGTCAGGATCGAAGATTGCACGACGATGACTTACGGACAGCCGGACGTACTCCCTGAACAATGCGAT
TCGATATACACGGTGGTGTTCTGTTTGGGCCTTCTGACTCAAAGCCAAGCCTGGATAACAGTGTCCTTCG
GGTCCTCCGTGTTATGGAGCACGGCTGCTTAGAGCATTGCCACGGAGCCTTTGAAGGCAGCGAGGGCGTG
GCCTCCCGACCGCACTAGCACAACACAGGAGAGGACCGGCGACATACCTGGGTGGAAGTTTCATCGGAAT
ACTCGTCAAACGACTAACCCATCAGCCATCGATCGTATGAATATGTATAATCCATCCGTACCTAGAGTCG
CGGGCCAGCATCAACGCATGTGGTAAATTGGTTGGATCCGCGAGCAGTAAGAACCCTTAAATCAAGCTTC
CCGGCACAGCGTCAGTGGCGGATACGCGCGATGTCTGCCGTGCTGAAGTAGGGTAAGGGCCCTCCATGCG
GACTTCTTGGTAGCTCCAAGAGTGGATTCCCTCGTAAGTTCGGCTACGTCATTTACTGCAGCCTCTGCAA
GCGGAGGAACTCCACTATGCACTTAGGGACTACTGATATCAAATTCGCCGCCGAAACCCGCAAGATGGTG
CTCTTTAACTGGCCAATACATAGCCCAGTGAAACTGTTCGCATATGGCGAACCTTTCTGCGCCACTTGTT
TCGCGCACGTTTAGGAGCTTATTAGCTAAATGAACCAGTTCTCTGGAGTGATACAGACTTGCGGCGTCCC
GTAAACCGAGAGTAACTTAACCATAAAGCTGGTGGGTATAGAACATATAGCGATCAGTACGGCCATTTGA
CGGCAAATACCGTCTGGCTGACAAGTCGGGCTGATGAAATGCCTGACAGAACTTGAACTGACCAGAAGTG
AGCAAAGGCGGTCTCAATTAACACTTTCCTATACGACACGTTGAAGCGTTACCTGTTAGGTAACGTAGTT
GAGCTGTGTCGTATATACTTCCGGAAGTTAGTTGAGCTGTCACAGAATGTGACGTTGAAGACTTCCGGCT
TAAGCTCTGAAAGGGTTCTATATCTCCAGGTAGATCTGCTCCCAATGTAACATGCTCGGGACCTACAAGG
TGTCAGGATCGAAGATTGCACGACGATGACTTACGGACAGCCGGACGTACTCCCTGAACAATGCGATTCG
ATATACACGGTGGTGTTCTGTTTGGGCCTTCTGACTCAAAGCCAAGCCTGGATAACAGTGTCCTTCGGGT
CCTCCGTGTTATGGAGCACGGCTGCTTAGAGCATTGCCACGGAGCCTTTGAAGGCAGCGAGGGCGTGGCC
TCCCGACCGCACTAGCACAACACAGGAGAGGACCGGCGACATACCTGGGTGGAAGTTTCATCGGAATACT
CGTCAAACGACTAACCCATCAGCCATCGATCGTATGAATATGTATAATCCATCCGTACCTAGAGTCGCGG
GCCAGCATCAACGCATGTGGTAAATTGGTTGGATCCGCGAGCAGTAAGAACCCTTAAATCAAGCTTCCCG
GCACAGCGTCAGTGGCGGATACGCGCGATGTCTGCCGTGCTGAAGTAGGGTAAGGGCCCTCCATGCGGAC
TTCTTGGTAGCTCCAAGAGTGGATTCCCTCGTAAGTTCGGCTACGTCATTTACTGCAGCCTCTGCAAGCG
GAGGAACTCCACTATGCACTTAGGGACTACTGATATCAAATTCGCCGCCGAAACCCGCAAGATGGTGCTC
TTTAACTGGCCAATACATAGCCCAGTGAAACTGTTCGCATATGGCGAACCTTTCTGCGCCACTTGTTTCG
CGCACGTTTAGGAGCTTATTAGCTAAATGAACCAGTTCTCTGGAGTGATACAGACTTGCGGCGTCCCGTA
AACCGAGAGTAACTTAACCATAAAGCTGGTGGGTATAGAACATATAGCGATCAGTACGGCCATTTGACGG
CAAATACCGTCTGGCTGGCAAGTCGGGCTGATGAAATGCCTGACAGAACTTGAACTGACCAGAAGTGAGC
AAAGGCGGTCTCAATTAACACTTTCCTATACGACACGTTGAAGCGTTACCTGTTAGGTAACGTAGTTGAG
CTGTGTCGTATATACGTCGGAAGTTAGTTGAGCTGTCACAGAATGTGACGTTGAAGACTTCCGGCTTAAG
CTCTGAAAGGGTTCTATATCTCCAGGTAGATCTGCTCCCAATGTAACATGCTCGGGACCTACAAGGTGTC
AGGATCGAAGATTGCACGACGATGACTTACGGACAGCCGGACGTACTCCCTGAACAATGCGATTCGATAT
ACACGGTGGTGTTCTGTTTGGGCCTTCTGACTCAAAGCCAAGCCTGGATAACAGTGTCCTTCGGGTCCTC
CGTGTTATGGAGCACGGCTGCTTAGAGCATTGCCACGGAGCCTTTGAAGGCAGCGAGGGCGTGGCCTCCC
GACCGCACTAGCACAACACAGGAGAGGACCGGCGACATACCTGGGTGGAAGTTTCATCGGAATACTCGTC
AAACGACTAACCCATCAGCCATCGATCGTATGAATATGTATAATCCATCCGTACCTAGAGTCGCGGGCCA
GCATCAACGCATGTGGTAAATTGGTTGGATCCGCGAGCAGTAAGAACCCTTAAATCAAGCTTCCCGGCAC
AGCGTCAGTGGCGGATACGCGCGATGTCTGCCGTGCTGAAGTAGGGTAAGGGCCCTCCATGCGGACTTCT
TGGTAGCTCCAAGAGTGGATTCCCTCGTAAGTTCGGCTACGTCATTTACTGCAGCCTCTGCAAGCGGAGG
AACTCCACTATGCACTTAGGGACTACTGATATCAAATTCGCCGCCGAAACCCGCAAGATGGTGCTCTTTA
ACTGGCCAATACATAGCCCAGTGAAACTGTTCGCATATGGCGAACCTTTCTGCGCCACTTGTTTCGCGCA
CGTTTAGGAGCTTATTAGCTAAATGAACCAGTTCTCTGGAGTGATACAGACTTGCGGCGTCCCGTAAACC
GAGAGTAACTTAACCATAAAGCTGGTGGGTATAGAACATATAGCGATCAGTACGGCCATTTGACGGCAAA
TACCGTCTGGCTGGCAAGTCGGGCTGATGAAATGCCTGACAGAACTTGAACTGACCAGAAGTGAGCAAAG
GCGGTCTCAATTAACACTTTCCTATACGACACGTTGAAGCGTTACCTGTTAGGTAACGTAGTTGAGCTGT
GTCGTATACATTGACCGGGA
[89 nt withheld, positions 4597-4685]
CGGGATCGGAATTCCGGCCATCGCCCTGATAGACGGTTTTTCGCCCTTTGACGTTGGAGTCCACGTTCTT
TAATAGTGGACTCTTGTTCCAAACTGGAAAACGTCTAGCGGTATCAGCTCACTCAAAGGCGGTAATACGG
TTATCCACAGAATCAGGGGATAACGCAGGAAAGAACATGTGAGCAAAAGGCCAGCAAAAGGCCAGGAACC
GTAAAAAGGCCGCGTTGCTGGCGTTTTTCCACAGGCTCCGCCCCCCTGACGAGCATCACAAAAATCGACG
CTCAAGTCAGAGGTGGCGAAACCCGACAGGACTATAAAGATACCAGGCGTTTCCCCCTGGAAGCTCCCTC
GTGCGCTCTCCTGTTCCGACCCTGCCGCTTACCGGATACCTGTCCGCCTTTCTCCCTTCGGGAAGCGTGG
CGCTTTCTCATAGCTCACGCTGTAGGTATCTCAGTTCGGTGTAGGTCGTTCGCTCCAAGCTGGGCTGTGT
GCACGAACCCCCCGTTCAGCCCGACCGCTGCGCCTTATCCGGTAACTATCGTCTTGAGTCCAACCCGGTA
AGACACGACTTATCGCCACTGGCAGCAGCCACTGGTAACAGGATTAGCAGAGCGAGGTATGTAGGCGGTG
CTACAGAGTTCTTGAAGTGGTGGCCTAACTACGGCTACACTAGAAGAACAGTATTTGGTATCTGCGCTCT
GCTGAAGCCAGTTACCTTCGGAAAAAGAGTTGGTAGCTCTTGATCCGGCAAACAAACCACCGCTGGTAGC
GGTGGTTTTTTTGTTTGCAAGCAGCAGATTACGCGCAGAAAAAAAGGATCTCAAGAAGATCCTTTGATCT
TTTCTACGGGGTCTGACGCTCAGTGGAACGAAAACTCACGTTAAGGGATTTTGGTCATGAGATTATCAAA
AAGGATCTTCACCTAGATCCTTTTAAATTAAAAATGAAGTTTTAAATCAATCTAAAGTATATATGAGTAA
ACTTGGTCTGACAGTTACCAATGCTTAATCAGTGAGGCACCTATCTCAGCGATCTGTCTATTTCGTTCAT
CCATAGTTGCCTGACTCCCCGTCGTGTAGATAACTACGATACGGGAGGGCTTACCATCTGGCCCCAGTGC
TGCAATGATACCGCGAGACCCACGCTCACCGGCTCCAGATTTATCAGCAATAAACCAGCCAGCCGGAAGG
GCCGAGCGCAGAAGTGGTCCTGCAACTTTATCCGCCTCCATCCAGTCTATTAATTGTTGCCGGGAAGCTA
GAGTAAGTAGTTCGCCAGTTAATAGTTTGCGCAACGTTGTTGCCATTGCTACAGGCATCGTGGTGTCACG
CTCGTCGTTTGGTATGGCTTCATTCAGCTCCGGTTCCCAACGATCAAGGCGAGTTACATGATCCCCCATG
TTGTGCAAAAAAGCGGTTAGCTCCTTCGGTCCTCCGATCGTTGTCAGAAGTAAGTTGGCCGCAGTGTTAT
CACTCATGGTTATGGCAGCACTGCATAATTCTCTTACTGTCATGCCATCCGTAAGATGCTTTTCTGTGAC
TGGTGAGTACTCAACCAAGTCATTCTGAGAATAGTGTATGCGGCGACCGAGTTGCTCTTGCCCGGCGTCA
ATACGGGATAATACCGCGCCACATAGCAGAACTTTAAAAGTGCTCATCATTGGAAAACGTTCTTCGGGGC
GAAAACTCTCAAGGATCTTACCGCTGTTGAGATCCAGTTCGATGTAACCCACTCGTGCACCCAACTGATC
TTCAGCATCTTTTACTTTCACCAGCGTTTCTGGGTGAGCAAAAACAGGAAGGCAAAATGCCGCAAAAAAG
GGAATAAGGGCGACACGGAAATGTTGAATACTCATACTCTTCCTTTTTCAATATTATTGAAGCATTTATC
AGGGTTATTGTCTCATGAGCGGATACATATTTGAATGTATTTAGAAAAATAAACAAATAGGGGTTCCGCG
CACATTTCCCCGAAAAGTGCCACCTGACGTCTAAGAAACCATTATTATCATGACATTAACCTATAAAAAT
AGGCGTATCACGAGGCAGAATTTCAG
