>Addgene plasmid #126860 | pre_IV_CS10_1033_v1 | depositor partial sequence | sequence record 242667 | linear ssDNA after Zn digestion
AGACTTCCGGCTTAAGCTCTGAAAGGGTTCTATATCTCCAGGTAGATCTGCTCCCAATGTAACATGCTCG
GGACCTACAAGGTGTCAGGATCGAAGATTGCACGACGATGACTTACGGACAGCCGGACGTACTCCCTGAA
CAATGCGATTCGATATACACGGTGGTGTTCTGTTTGGGCCTTCTGACTCAAAGCCAAGCCTGGATAACAG
TGTCCTTCGGGTCCTCCGTGTTATGGAGCACGGCTGCTTAGAGCATTGCCACGGAGCCTTTGAAGGCAGC
GAGGGCGTGGCCTCCCGACCGCACTAGCACAACACAGGAGAGGACCGGCGACATACCTGGGTGGAAGTTT
CATCGGAATACTCGTCAAACGACTAACCCATCAGCCATCGATCGTATGAATATGTATAATCCATCCGTAC
CTAGAGTCGCGGGCCAGCATCAACGCATGTGGTAAATTGGTTGGATCCGCGAGCAGTAAGAACCCTTAAA
TCAAGCTTCCCGGCACAGCGTCAGTGGCGGATACGCGCGATGTCTGCCGTGCTGAAGTAGGGTAAGGGCC
CTCCATGCGGACTTCTTGGTAGCTCCAAGAGTGGATTCCCTCGTAAGTTCGGCTACGTCATTTACTGCAG
CCTCTGCAAGCGGAGGAACTCCACTATGCACTTAGGGACTACTGATATCAAATTCGCCGCCGAAACCCGC
AAGATGGTGCTCTTTAACTGGCCAATACATAGCCCAGTGAAACTGTTCGCATATGGCGAACCTTTCTGCG
CCACTTGTTTCGCGCACGTTTAGGAGCTTATTAGCTAAATGAACCAGTTCTCTGGAGTGATACAGACTTG
CGGCGTCCCGTAAACCGAGAGTAACTTAACCATAAAGCTGGTGGGTATAGAACATATAGCGATCAGTACG
GCCATTTGACGGCAAATACCGTCTGGCTGGCAAGTCGGGCTGATGAAATGCCTGACAGAACTTGAACTGA
CCAGAAGTGAGCAAAGGCGGTCTCAATTAACACTTTCCTATACGACACGTTGA
